Addgene plasmid #194398: pMIAII-TCR-E
Purpose: Retroviral expression of candidate orphan TCR
Depositing lab: Michael Carroll. Depositing organization: Boston Children's Hospital. Publication: T cell help shapes B cell tolerance. Akama-Garren EH, Yin X, Prestwood TR, Ma M, Utz PJ, Carroll MC. Sci Immunol. 2024 Feb 16;9(92):eadj7029. doi: 10.1126/sciimmunol.adj7029. Epub 2024 Feb 16. PubMed 38363829.
Backbone
  Vector backbone: pMIAII
  Backbone manufacturer: Addgene #52113
  Backbone size w/o insert (bp): 6476
  Vector type: Retroviral
Growth in bacteria
  Bacterial resistance: Ampicillin, 100 μg/mL
  Growth temperature: 37°C
  Growth strain: NEB Stable
  Copy number: High Copy
Gene/Insert
  Gene/Insert name: TCR-E (alt name: T cell receptor)
  Species: M. musculus (mouse)
  Insert size (bp): 1794
  Mutation: WT
  Entrez Gene: Tcra (a.k.a. Tcralpha); Tcrb (a.k.a. TCRbeta, Tib)
  Cloning method: Gibson Cloning
  Sequencing primers: 5′ pLXSN; 3′ IRES_rev
Terms and licenses: Academic/Nonprofit Terms; Industry Terms: Not Available to Industry
How to cite: pMIAII-TCR-E was a gift from Michael Carroll (Addgene plasmid # 194398 ; http://n2t.net/addgene:194398 ; RRID:Addgene_194398)
