[The description below was written by a language model from this plasmid's Addgene catalogue record and pLannotate feature annotations shown in this document.]
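Description:
pMIAII-TCR-E is a gammaretroviral expression plasmid built on the pMIAII backbone, an MSCV-type vector in which the transgene cassette sits between 5' and 3' long terminal repeats from murine embryonic stem cell virus. Downstream of the 5' LTR are the MESV Ψ packaging signal and a truncated MMLV gag segment lacking its start codon. Together these allow the vector RNA to be packaged into retroviral particles when the viral proteins are supplied in trans by a packaging system. No separate internal promoter is annotated, so expression in transduced cells presumably runs from the 5' LTR. In bacteria the plasmid is maintained through a high-copy ColE1/pUC-type origin and selected with ampicillin via the β-lactamase gene. The small lac, rop, bom, tetracycline-resistance and env fragments in the backbone appear to be nonfunctional cloning remnants.

The payload, inserted by Gibson assembly, is a wild-type mouse αβ T cell receptor designated TCR-E, described as a candidate orphan TCR. The feature table shows a single open reading frame in which an α-chain variable region and the mouse Tcra constant region are followed by a P2A peptide, then a β-chain variable region and the mouse Tcrb constant region. The variable segments are labelled with rabbit and human homologues, which reflects automated similarity matching, since the record gives the species as mouse. P2A ribosomal skipping yields separate α and β chains from one transcript. An EMCV IRES then drives translation of mAmetrine1.1, a violet-excitable, large-Stokes-shift yellow fluorescent protein that marks transduced cells. The construct is intended for retroviral expression of this TCR, and the associated study concerns T cell help and B cell tolerance. The record does not state the receptor's antigen specificity.
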