Features (pLannotate 1.2.2; 24 found; start..end, strand, type, name):
      1..517     +  LTR            5' LTR: 5' long terminal repeat from murine embryonic stem cell virus
    581..922     +  misc_feature   MESV Ψ: packaging signal of murine embryonic stem cell virus
    989..1405    +  CDS            gag (truncated): truncated Moloney murine leukemia virus (MMLV) gag gene lacking the start codon
   1473..1838    +  CDS            TVA1_RABIT (fragment): Experimental evidence at protein level: Swiss-Prot protein existence level 1. From Oryctolagus cuniculus (Rabbit).
   1842..2252    +  CDS            Tcra: TCA_MOUSE - Experimental evidence at protein level: Swiss-Prot protein existence level 1. From Mus musculus (Mouse).
   2262..2317    +  CDS            P2A (fragment): 2A peptide from porcine teschovirus-1 polyprotein Eukaryotic ribosomes fail to insert a peptide bond between the Gly and Pro residues, yielding separate polypeptides.
   2319..2669    +  CDS            TRBV19: TVB19_HUMAN - Experimental evidence at protein level: Swiss-Prot protein existence level 1. V region of the variable domain of T cell receptor (TR) beta chain that participates in the antigen recognition (PubMed:24600447). Alpha-beta T cell receptors are antigen specific receptors which are essential to the immune response and are present on the cell surface of T lymphocytes. Recognize peptide-major histocompatibility (MH) (pMH) complexes that are displayed by antigen presenting cells (APC), a prerequisite for efficient T cell adaptive immunity against pathogens (PubMed:25493333). Binding of a
   2724..3242    +  CDS            TCB2_MOUSE: Experimental evidence at protein level: Swiss-Prot protein existence level 1. From Mus musculus (Mouse).
   3278..3838    +  misc_feature   IRES: internal ribosome entry site (IRES) of the encephalomyocarditis virus (EMCV)
   3841..4560    +  CDS            mAmetrine1.1: photostable yellow fluorescent protein with a large Stokes shift, excitable with violet light (Ai et al., 2008)
   4571..4601    +  misc_feature   MCS (fragment): pUC18/19 multiple cloning site
   4721..5235    +  LTR            3' LTR: 3' long terminal repeat from murine embryonic stem cell virus
   5397..5413    -  protein_bind   lac operator: The lac repressor binds to the lac operator to inhibit transcription in E. coli. This inhibition can be relieved by adding lactose or isopropyl-β-D-thiogalactopyranoside (IPTG). lac repressor encoded by lacI
   5421..5451    -  promoter       lac promoter: promoter for the E. coli lac operon
   5466..5487    -  protein_bind   CAP binding site: CAP binding activates transcription in the presence of cAMP. E. coli catabolite activator protein
   5500..5592    -  CDS            lacI (fragment): lac repressor; lacI; The lac repressor binds to the lac operator to inhibit transcription in E. coli. This inhibition can be relieved by adding lactose or isopropyl-β-D-thiogalactopyranoside (IPTG).
   5775..6363    -  rep_origin     ori: high-copy-number ColE1/pMB1/pBR322/pUC origin of replication
   6534..7394    -  CDS            AmpR: β-lactamase; bla; confers resistance to ampicillin, carbenicillin, and related antibiotics
   7395..7499    -  promoter       AmpR promoter: bla
   7594..7629    +  CDS            rop (fragment): Rop protein, which maintains plasmids at low copy number; rop
   7731..7830    +  misc_feature   bom (fragment): basis of mobility region from pBR322
   7836..7985    -  CDS            lacZα (fragment): LacZα fragment of β-galactosidase; lacZ fragment
   7985..8186    -  CDS            TcR (fragment): tetracycline efflux protein; tet; confers resistance to tetracycline
   8187..8285    +  CDS            env (fragment): murine leukemia virus gPr80 envelope polyprotein precursor; env; proteolytically cleaved into gp70SU and p15TM subunits
>Addgene plasmid #194398 | pMIAII-TCR-E | addgene full sequence | sequence record 382617 | Addgene NGS Result
AATGAAAGACCCCACCTGTAGGTTTGGCAAGCTAGCTTAAGTAACGCCATTTTGCAAGGCATGGAAAATA
CATAACTGAGAATAGAGAAGTTCAGATCAAGGTTAGGAACAGAGAGACAGCAGAATATGGGCCAAACAGG
ATATCTGTGGTAAGCAGTTCCTGCCCCGGCTCAGGGCCAAGAACAGATGGTCCCCAGATGCGGTCCCGCC
CTCAGCAGTTTCTAGAGAACCATCAGATGTTTCCAGGGTGCCCCAAGGACCTGAAATGACCCTGTGCCTT
ATTTGAACTAACCAATCAGTTCGCTTCTCGCTTCTGTTCGCGCGCTTCTGCTCCCCGAGCTCAATAAAAG
AGCCCACAACCCCTCACTCGGCGCGCCAGTCCTCCGATAGACTGCGTCGCCCGGGTACCCGTATTCCCAA
TAAAGCCTCTTGCTGTTTGCATCCGAATCGTGGACTCGCTGATCCTTGGGAGGGTCTCCTCAGATTGATT
GACTGCCCACCTCGGGGGTCTTTCATTTGGAGGTTCCACCGAGATTTGGAGACCCCTGCCCAGGGACCAC
CGACCCCCCCGCCGGGAGGTAAGCTGGCCAGCGGTCGTTTCGTGTCTGTCTCTGTCTTTGTGCGTGTTTG
TGCCGGCATCTAATGTTTGCGCCTGCGTCTGTACTAGTTAGCTAACTAGCTCTGTATCTGGCGGACCCGT
GGTGGAACTGACGAGTTCTGAACACCCGGCCGCAACCCTGGGAGACGTCCCAGGGACTTTGGGGGCCGTT
TTTGTGGCCCGACCTGAGGAAGGGAGTCGATGTGGAATCCGACCCCGTCAGGATATGTGGTTCTGGTAGG
AGACGAGAACCTAAAACAGTTCCCGCCTCCGTCTGAATTTTTGCTTTCGGTTTGGAACCGAAGCCGCGCG
TCTTGTCTGCTGCAGCGCTGCAGCATCGTTCTGTGTTGTCTCTGTCTGACTGTGTTTCTGTATTTGTCTG
AAAATTAGGGCCAGACTGTTACCACTCCCTTAAGTTTGACCTTAGGTCACTGGAAAGATGTCGAGCGGAT
CGCTCACAACCAGTCGGTAGATGTCAAGAAGAGACGTTGGGTTACCTTCTGCTCTGCAGAATGGCCAACC
TTTAACGTCGGATGGCCGCGAGACGGCACCTTTAACCGAGACCTCATCACCCAGGTTAAGATCAAGGTCT
TTTCACCTGGCCCGCATGGACACCCAGACCAGGTCCCCTACATCGTGACCTGGGAAGCCTTGGCTTTTGA
CCCCCCTCCCTGGGTCAAGCCCTTTGTACACCCTAAGCCTCCGCCTCCTCTTCCTCCATCCGCCCCGTCT
CTCCCCCTTGAACCTCCTCGTTCGACCCCGCCTCGATCCTCCCTTTATCCAGCCCTCACTCCTTCTCTAG
GCGCCGGAATTCAGATCTTACGTAGCTAGCGGATCCCAATTCAGATCTACCATGAACAATTCCCCAGCTT
TAGTGACTGTGATGCTGTTTATACTTGGGAGGACCCATGGAGACTCAGTGATCCAGATGCAAGGTCAAGT
GACCCTTTCAGAAAACGACTTCTTATTTATAAACTGCACTTATTCAACCACAGGGTACCCGACTCTTTTC
TGGTATGTCCAATATTCTGGAGAAGGTCCACAGCTCCTTCTGCAAGTCACAACTGCCAACAACAAGGGAA
GCAGCAGAGGTTTTGAAGCTACATATGATAAAGGAACCACTTCCTTCCACTTGCAGAAAACCTCAGTGCA
AGAGATAGATTCGGCTGTGTACTACTGTGCTATGAGAGACACAAATGCTTACAAAGTCATCTTTGGAAAA
GGGACACATCTTCATGTTCTCCCTAACATCCAGAACCCAGAACCTGCTGTGTACCAGTTAAAAGATCCTC
GGTCTCAGGACAGCACCCTCTGCCTGTTCACCGACTTTGACTCCCAAATCAATGTGCCGAAAACCATGGA
ATCTGGAACGTTCATCACTGACAAAACTGTGCTGGACATGAAAGCTATGGATTCCAAGAGCAATGGGGCC
ATTGCCTGGAGCAACCAGACAAGCTTCACCTGCCAAGATATCTTCAAAGAGACCAACGCCACCTACCCCA
GTTCAGACGTTCCCTGTGATGCCACGTTGACTGAGAAAAGCTTTGAAACAGATATGAACCTAAACTTTCA
AAACCTGTCAGTTATGGGACTCCGAATCCTCCTGCTGAAAGTAGCCGGATTTAACCTGCTCATGACGCTG
AGGCTGTGGTCCGGCTCCGGAGCCACGAACTTCTCTCTGTTAAAGCAAGCAGGAGACGTGGAAGAAAACC
CCGGTCCCATGAACAAGTGGGTTTTCTGCTGGGTAACCCTTTGTCTCCTTACTGTAGAGACCACACATGG
TGATGGTGGCATCATTACTCAGACACCCAAATTCCTGATTGGTCAGGAAGGGCAAAAACTGACCTTGAAA
TGTCAACAGAATTTCAATCATGATACAATGTACTGGTACCGACAGGATTCAGGGAAAGGATTGAGACTGA
TCTACTATTCAATAACTGAAAACGATCTTCAAAAAGGCGATCTATCTGAAGGCTATGATGCGTCTCGAGA
GAAGAAGTCATCTTTTTCTCTCACTGTGACATCTGCCCAGAAGAACGAGATGGCCGTTTTTCTCTGTGCC
AGCAGTATAGGCAATAACAACCAGGCTCCGCTTTTTGGAGAGGGGACTCGACTTTCTGTTCTAGAGGATC
TGAGAAATGTGACTCCACCCAAGGTCTCCTTGTTTGAGCCATCAAAAGCAGAGATTGCAAACAAACAAAA
GGCTACCCTCGTGTGCTTGGCCAGGGGCTTCTTCCCTGACCACGTGGAGCTGAGCTGGTGGGTGAATGGC
AAGGAGGTCCACAGTGGGGTCAGCACGGACCCTCAGGCCTACAAGGAGAGCAATTATAGCTACTGCCTGA
GCAGCCGCCTGAGGGTCTCTGCTACCTTCTGGCACAATCCTCGAAACCACTTCCGCTGCCAAGTGCAGTT
CCATGGGCTTTCAGAGGAGGACAAGTGGCCAGAGGGCTCACCCAAACCTGTCACACAGAACATCAGTGCA
GAGGCCTGGGGCCGAGCAGACTGTGGAATCACTTCAGCATCCTATCATCAGGGGGTTCTGTCTGCAACCA
TCCTCTATGAGATCCTACTGGGGAAGGCCACCCTATATGCTGTGCTGGTCAGTGGCCTGGTGCTGATGGC
CATGGTCAAGAAAAAAAATTCCTGACTCGAGCAATTGCTCGAGCGGGATCAATTCCGCCCCCCCCCTAAC
GTTACTGGCCGAAGCCGCTTGGAATAAGGCCGGTGTGCGTTTGTCTATATGTTATTTTCCACCATATTGC
CGTCTTTTGGCAATGTGAGGGCCCGGAAACCTGGCCCTGTCTTCTTGACGAGCATTCCTAGGGGTCTTTC
CCCTCTCGCCAAAGGAATGCAAGGTCTGTTGAATGTCGTGAAGGAAGCAGTTCCTCTGGAAGCTTCTTGA
AGACAAACAACGTCTGTAGCGACCCTTTGCAGGCAGCGGAACCCCCCACCTGGCGACAGGTGCCTCTGCG
GCCAAAAGCCACGTGTATAAGATACACCTGCAAAGGCGGCACAACCCCAGTGCCACGTTGTGAGTTGGAT
AGTTGTGGAAAGAGTCAAATGGCTCTCCTCAAGCGTATTCAACAAGGGGCTGAAGGATGCCCAGAAGGTA
CCCCATTGTATGGGATCTGATCTGGGGCCTCGGTGCACATGCTTTACATGTGTTTAGTCGAGGTTAAAAA
AACGTCTAGGCCCCCCGAACCACGGGGACGTGGTTTTCCTTTGAAAAACACGATAATACCATGGTGAGCA
AGGGCGAGGAGCTGTTCACCGGGGTGGTGCCCATCCTGGTCGAGCTGGACGGCGACGTAAACGGCCACAG
GTTCAGCGTGCGCGGCGAGGGCGAGGGCGATGCCACCAACGGCAAGCTGACCCTGAAGTTCATCTGCACC
TCCGGCGAGCTGCCCGTGCCCTGGCCCACCCTCGTGACCACCCTGTCTTACGGCGTGCAGTGCTTCGCCC
GCTACCCCGACCACATGAAGCAGCACGACTTCTTCAAGTCCGCCATGCCCGAAGGCTACGTCCAGGAGCG
CACCATCTCCTTCAAGGACGACGGCAGCTACAGGACCCGCGCCGAGGTGAAGTTCGAGGGCGACACCCTG
GTGAACCGCATCGAGCTGAAGGGCATCGACTTCAAGGAGGACGGCAACATCCTGGGGCACAAGCTGGAGT
ACAACATGAACGCGTGGGACGCGTATATCACGGCCGACAAGCAGAAGAACGGCATCAAAGCGAACTTCAA
GATCGAGCACAACGTCAAGGACGGCGGCGTGCAGCTCGCCGACGCGTACCAGCAGAACACCCCCATCGGC
GACGGCTCCGTGCTGCTGCCTGACAACCACTACCTGAGCTTCCAGAGCAAGCTGTTCAAAGACCCCAACG
AGCAGCGCGATCACATGGTCCTGCTGGAGTTCGTTACCGCCGCCGGGATAACTCCCGGCATGGACGAGCT
GTACAAGTAAGCGGCCGCGACTCTAGAGTCGACCTGCAGGCATGCAAGCTTCAGGTAGCCGGCTAACGTT
AACAACCGGTACCTCTAGAACTATAGCTAGCATGCGCAAATTTAAAGCGCTGATATCGATAAAATAAAAG
ATTTTATTTAGTCTCCAGAAAAAGGGGGGAATGAAAGACCCCACCTGTAGGTTTGGCAAGCTAGCTTAAG
TAACGCCATTTTGCAAGGCATGGAAAATACATAACTGAGAATAGAGAAGTTCAGATCAAGGTTAGGAACA
GAGAGACAGCAGAATATGGGCCAAACAGGATATCTGTGGTAAGCAGTTCCTGCCCCGGCTCAGGGCCAAG
AACAGATGGTCCCCAGATGCGGTCCCGCCCTCAGCAGTTTCTAGAGAACCATCAGATGTTTCCAGGGTGC
CCCAAGGACCTGAAATGACCCTGTGCCTTATTTGAACTAACCAATCAGTTCGCTTCTCGCTTCTGTTCGC
GCGCTTCTGCTCCCCGAGCTCAATAAAAGAGCCCACAACCCCTCACTCGGCGCGCCAGTCCTCCGATAGA
CTGCGTCGCCCGGGTACCCGTGTATCCAATAAACCCTCTTGCAGTTGCATCCGACTTGTGGTCTCGCTGT
TCCTTGGGAGGGTCTCCTCTGAGTGATTGACTACCCGTCAGCGGGGGTCTTTCATGGGTAACAGTTTCTT
GAAGTTGGAGAACAACATTCTGAGGGTAGGAGTCGAATATTAAGTAATCCTGACTCAATTAGCCACTGTT
TTGAATCCACATACTCCAATACTCCTGAAATAGTTCATTATGGACAGCGCAGAAAGAGCTGGGGAGAATT
GTGAAATTGTTATCCGCTCACAATTCCACACAACATACGAGCCGGAAGCATAAAGTGTAAAGCCTGGGGT
GCCTAATGAGTGAGCTAACTCACATTAATTGCGTTGCGCTCACTGCCCGCTTTCCAGTCGGGAAACCTGT
CGTGCCAGCTGCATTAATGAATCGGCCAACGCGCGGGGAGAGGCGGTTTGCGTATTGGGCGCTCTTCCGC
TTCCTCGCTCACTGACTCGCTGCGCTCGGTCGTTCGGCTGCGGCGAGCGGTATCAGCTCACTCAAAGGCG
GTAATACGGTTATCCACAGAATCAGGGGATAACGCAGGAAAGAACATGTGAGCAAAAGGCCAGCAAAAGG
CCAGGAACCGTAAAAAGGCCGCGTTGCTGGCGTTTTTCCATAGGCTCCGCCCCCCTGACGAGCATCACAA
AAATCGACGCTCAAGTCAGAGGTGGCGAAACCCGACAGGACTATAAAGATACCAGGCGTTTCCCCCTGGA
AGCTCCCTCGTGCGCTCTCCTGTTCCGACCCTGCCGCTTACCGGATACCTGTCCGCCTTTCTCCCTTCGG
GAAGCGTGGCGCTTTCTCATAGCTCACGCTGTAGGTATCTCAGTTCGGTGTAGGTCGTTCGCTCCAAGCT
GGGCTGTGTGCACGAACCCCCCGTTCAGCCCGACCGCTGCGCCTTATCCGGTAACTATCGTCTTGAGTCC
AACCCGGTAAGACACGACTTATCGCCACTGGCAGCAGCCACTGGTAACAGGATTAGCAGAGCGAGGTATG
TAGGCGGTGCTACAGAGTTCTTGAAGTGGTGGCCTAACTACGGCTACACTAGAAGAACAGTATTTGGTAT
CTGCGCTCTGCTGAAGCCAGTTACCTTCGGAAAAAGAGTTGGTAGCTCTTGATCCGGCAAACAAACCACC
GCTGGTAGCGGTGGTTTTTTTGTTTGCAAGCAGCAGATTACGCGCAGAAAAAAAGGATCTCAAGAAGATC
CTTTGATCTTTTCTACGGGGTCTGACGCTCAGTGGAACGAAAACTCACGTTAAGGGATTTTGGTCATGAG
ATTATCAAAAAGGATCTTCACCTAGATCCTTTTAAATTAAAAATGAAGTTTTAAATCAATCTAAAGTATA
TATGAGTAAACTTGGTCTGACAGTTACCAATGCTTAATCAGTGAGGCACCTATCTCAGCGATCTGTCTAT
TTCGTTCATCCATAGTTGCCTGACTCCCCGTCGTGTAGATAACTACGATACGGGAGGGCTTACCATCTGG
CCCCAGTGCTGCAATGATACCGCGAGACCCACGCTCACCGGCTCCAGATTTATCAGCAATAAACCAGCCA
GCCGGAAGGGCCGAGCGCAGAAGTGGTCCTGCAACTTTATCCGCCTCCATCCAGTCTATTAATTGTTGCC
GGGAAGCTAGAGTAAGTAGTTCGCCAGTTAATAGTTTGCGCAACGTTGTTGCCATTGCTACAGGCATCGT
GGTGTCACGCTCGTCGTTTGGTATGGCTTCATTCAGCTCCGGTTCCCAACGATCAAGGCGAGTTACATGA
TCCCCCATGTTGTGCAAAAAAGCGGTTAGCTCCTTCGGTCCTCCGATCGTTGTCAGAAGTAAGTTGGCCG
CAGTGTTATCACTCATGGTTATGGCAGCACTGCATAATTCTCTTACTGTCATGCCATCCGTAAGATGCTT
TTCTGTGACTGGTGAGTACTCAACCAAGTCATTCTGAGAATAGTGTATGCGGCGACCGAGTTGCTCTTGC
CCGGCGTCAATACGGGATAATACCGCGCCACATAGCAGAACTTTAAAAGTGCTCATCATTGGAAAACGTT
CTTCGGGGCGAAAACTCTCAAGGATCTTACCGCTGTTGAGATCCAGTTCGATGTAACCCACTCGTGCACC
CAACTGATCTTCAGCATCTTTTACTTTCACCAGCGTTTCTGGGTGAGCAAAAACAGGAAGGCAAAATGCC
GCAAAAAAGGGAATAAGGGCGACACGGAAATGTTGAATACTCATACTCTTCCTTTTTCAATATTATTGAA
GCATTTATCAGGGTTATTGTCTCATGAGCGGATACATATTTGAATGTATTTAGAAAAATAAACAAATAGG
GGTTCCGCGCACATTTCCCCGAAAAGTGCCACCTGACGTCTAAGAAACCATTATTATCATGACATTAACC
TATAAAAATAGGCGTATCACGAGGCCCTTTCGTCTCGCGCGTTTCGGTGATGACGGTGAAAACCTCTGAC
ACATGCAGCTCCCGGAGACGGTCACAGCTTGTCTGTAAGCGGATGCCGGGAGCAGACAAGCCCGTCAGGG
CGCGTCAGCGGGTGTTGGCGGGTGTCGGGGCTGGCTTAACTATGCGGCATCAGAGCAGATTGTACTGAGA
GTGCACCATATGCGGTGTGAAATACCGCACAGATGCGTAAGGAGAAAATACCGCATCAGGCGCCATTCGC
CATTCAGGCTGCGCAACTGTTGGGAAGGGCGATCGGTGCGGGCCTCTTCGCTATTACGCCAGCTGGCGAA
AGGGGGATGTGCTGCAAGGCGATTAAGTTGGGTAACGCCAGGGTTTTCCCAGTCACGACGTTGTAAAACG
ACGGCGCAAGGAATGGTGCATGCAAGGAGATGGCGCCCAACAGTCCCCCGGCCACGGGGCCTGCCACCAT
ACCCACGCCGAAACAAGCGCTCATGAGCCCGAAGTGGCGAGCCCGATCTTCCCCATCGGTGATGTCGGCG
ATATAGGCGCCAGCAACCGCACCTGTGGCGCCGGTGATGCCGGCCACGATGCGTCCGGCGTAGAGGCGAT
TAGTCCAATTTGTTAAAGACAGGATATCAGTGGTCCAGGCTCTAGTTTTGACTCAACAATATCACCAGCT
GAAGCCTATAGAGTACGAGCCATAGATAAAATAAAAGATTTTATTTAGTCTCCAGAAAAAGGGGGG
